>Addgene plasmid #48839 | pGGE001 | depositor full sequence | sequence record 71246 | Full Sequence
GACGAAAGGGCCTCGTGATACGCCTATTTTTATAGGTTAATGTCATGATAATAATGGTTTCTTAGACGTC
AGGTGGCACTTTTCGGGGAAATGTGCGCGGAACCCCTATTTGTTTATTTTTCTAAATACATTCAAATATG
TATCCGCTCATGAGACAATAACCCTGATAAATGCTTCAATAATATTGAAAAAGGAAGAGTATGAGTATTC
AACATTTCCGTGTCGCCCTTATTCCCTTTTTTGCGGCATTTTGCCTTCCTGTTTTTGCTCACCCAGAAAC
GCTGGTGAAAGTAAAAGATGCTGAAGATCAGTTGGGTGCACGAGTGGGTTACATCGAACTGGATCTCAAC
AGCGGTAAGATCCTTGAGAGTTTTCGCCCCGAAGAACGTTTTCCAATGATGAGCACTTTTAAAGTTCTGC
TATGTGGCGCGGTATTATCCCGTATTGACGCCGGGCAAGAGCAACTCGGTCGCCGCATACACTATTCTCA
GAATGACTTGGTTGAGTACTCACCAGTCACAGAAAAGCATCTTACGGATGGCATGACAGTAAGAGAATTA
TGCAGTGCTGCCATAACCATGAGTGATAACACTGCGGCCAACTTACTTCTGACAACGATCGGAGGACCGA
AGGAGCTAACCGCTTTTTTGCACAACATGGGGGATCATGTAACTCGCCTTGATCGTTGGGAACCGGAGCT
GAATGAAGCCATACCAAACGACGAGCGTGACACCACGATGCCTGTAGCAATGGCAACAACGTTGCGCAAA
CTATTAACTGGCGAACTACTTACTCTAGCTTCCCGGCAACAATTAATAGACTGGATGGAGGCGGATAAAG
TTGCAGGACCACTTCTGCGCTCGGCCCTTCCGGCTGGCTGGTTTATTGCTGATAAATCTGGAGCCGGTGA
GCGTGGCTCTCGAGGTATCATTGCAGCACTGGGGCCAGATGGTAAGCCCTCCCGTATCGTAGTTATCTAC
ACGACGGGGAGTCAGGCAACTATGGATGAACGAAATAGACAGATCGCTGAGATAGGTGCCTCACTGATTA
AGCATTGGTAACTGTCAGACCAAGTTTACTCATATATACTTTAGATTGATTTAAAACTTCATTTTTAATT
TAAAAGGATCTAGGTGAAGATCCTTTTTGATAATCTCATGACCAAAATCCCTTAACGTGAGTTTTCGTTC
CACTGAGCGTCAGACCCCGTAGAAAAGATCAAAGGATCTTCTTGAGATCCTTTTTTTCTGCGCGTAATCT
GCTGCTTGCAAACAAAAAAACCACCGCTACCAGCGGTGGTTTGTTTGCCGGATCAAGAGCTACCAACTCT
TTTTCCGAAGGTAACTGGCTTCAGCAGAGCGCAGATACCAAATACTGTTCTTCTAGTGTAGCCGTAGTTA
GGCCACCACTTCAAGAACTCTGTAGCACCGCCTACATACCTCGCTCTGCTAATCCTGTTACCAGTGGCTG
CTGCCAGTGGCGATAAGTCGTGTCTTACCGGGTTGGACTCAAGACGATAGTTACCGGATAAGGCGCAGCG
GTCGGGCTGAACGGGGGGTTCGTGCACACAGCCCAGCTTGGAGCGAACGACCTACACCGAACTGAGATAC
CTACAGCGTGAGCTATGAGAAAGCGCCACGCTTCCCGAAGGGAGAAAGGCGGACAGGTATCCGGTAAGCG
GCAGGGTCGGAACAGGAGAGCGCACGAGGGAGCTTCCAGGGGGAAACGCCTGGTATCTTTATAGTCCTGT
CGGGTTTCGCCACCTCTGACTTGAGCGTCGATTTTTGTGATGCTCGTCAGGGGGGCGGAGCCTATGGAAA
AACGCCAGCAACGCGGCCTTTTTACGGTTCCTGGCCTTTTGCTGGCCTTTTGCTCACATGTTCTTTCCTG
CGTTATCCCCTGATTCTGTGGATAACCGTATTACCGCCTTTGAGTGAGCTGATACCGCTCGCCGCAGCCG
AACGACCGAGCGCAGCGAGTCAGTGAGCGAGGAAGCGGAAGAGCGCCCAATACGCAAACCGCCTCTCCCC
GCGCGTTGGCCGATTCATTAATGCAGCTGGCACGACAGGTTTCCCGACTGGAAAGCGGGCAGTGAGCGCA
ACGCAATTAATGTGAGTTAGCTCACTCATTAGGCACCCCAGGCTTTACACTTTATGCTTCCGGCTCGTAT
GTTGTGTGGAATTGTGAGCGGATAACAATTTCACACGAGCTATTTAGGTGACACTATAGAAGTGAAGCTT
GGTCTCACTGCAAAGCTTTCGTTCGTATCATCGGTTTCGACAACGTTCGTCAAGTTCAATGCATCAGTTT
CATTGCGCACACACCAGAATCCTACTGAGTTTGAGTATTATGGCATTGGGAAAACTGTTTTTCTTGTACC
ATTTGTTGTGCTTGTAATTTACTGTGTTTTTTATTCGGTTTTCGCTATCGAACTGTGAAATGGAAATGGA
TGGAGAAGAGTTAATGAATGATATGGTCCTTTTGTTCATTCTCAAATTAATATTATTTGTTTTTTCTCTT
ATTTGTTGTGTGTTGAATTTGAAATTATAAGAGATATGCAAACATTTTGTTTTGAGTAAAAATGTGTCAA
ATCGTGGCCTCTAATGACCGAAGTTAATATGAGGAGTAAAACACTTGTAGTTGTACCATTATGCTTATTC
ACTAGGCAACAAATATATTTTCAGACCTAGAAAAGCTGCAAATGTTACTGAATACAAGTATGTCCTCTTG
TGTTTTAGACATTTATGAACTTTCCTTTATGTAATTTTCCAGAATCCTTGTCAGATTCTAATCATTGCTT
TATAATTATAGTTATACTCATGGATTTGTAGTTGAGTATGAAAATATTTTTTAATGCATTTTATGACTTG
CCAATTGATTGACAACATGCATCAATCGACTATGAGACCGAATTCTCGCCCTATAGTGAGTCGTATTACC
TGGCCGTCGTTTTACAACGTCGTGACTGGGAAAACCCTGGCGTTACCCAACTTAATCGCCTTGCAGCACA
TCCCCCTTTCGCCAGCTGGCGTAATAGCGAAGAGGCCCGCACCGATCGCCCTTCCCAACAGTTGCGCAGC
CTGAATGGCGAATGGCGCCTGATGCGGTATTTTCTCCTTACGCATCTGTGCGGTATTTCACACCGCATAT
GGTGCACTCTCAGTACAATCTGCTCTGATGCCGCATAGTTAAGCCAGCCCCGACACCCGCCAACACCCGC
TGACGCGCCCTGACGGGCTTGTCTGCTCCCGGCATCCGCTTACAGACAAGCTGTGACCGTCTCCGGGAGC
TGCATGTGTCAGAGGTTTTCACCGTCATCACCGAAACGCGCGA
Features (pLannotate 1.2.2; 13 found; start..end, strand, type, name):
     96..200     +  promoter       AmpR promoter: bla
    201..1061    +  CDS            AmpR: β-lactamase; bla; confers resistance to ampicillin, carbenicillin, and related antibiotics
   1232..1820    +  rep_origin     ori: high-copy-number ColE1/pMB1/pBR322/pUC origin of replication
   2003..2095    +  CDS            lacI (fragment): lac repressor; lacI; The lac repressor binds to the lac operator to inhibit transcription in E. coli. This inhibition can be relieved by adding lactose or isopropyl-β-D-thiogalactopyranoside (IPTG).
   2108..2129    +  protein_bind   CAP binding site: CAP binding activates transcription in the presence of cAMP. E. coli catabolite activator protein
   2144..2174    +  promoter       lac promoter: promoter for the E. coli lac operon
   2182..2198    +  protein_bind   lac operator: The lac repressor binds to the lac operator to inhibit transcription in E. coli. This inhibition can be relieved by adding lactose or isopropyl-β-D-thiogalactopyranoside (IPTG). lac repressor encoded by lacI
   2212..2230    +  promoter       SP6 promoter: promoter for bacteriophage SP6 RNA polymerase
   2254..2895    +  terminator     E9 terminator: terminator and polyadenylation signal from the pea rbcS-E9 gene
   2920..2938    -  promoter       T7 promoter: promoter for bacteriophage T7 RNA polymerase
   2940..3092    +  CDS            lacZα (fragment): LacZα fragment of β-galactosidase; lacZ fragment
   3098..3197    -  misc_feature   bom (fragment): basis of mobility region from pBR322
   3299..1       -  CDS            rop (fragment) (across the origin): Rop protein, which maintains plasmids at low copy number; rop
