[The description below was written by a language model from this plasmid's Addgene catalogue record and pLannotate feature annotations shown in this document.]
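Description:
pGGE001 is a GreenGate entry module built on a pUC19 backbone, designed to supply a plant transcriptional terminator for Golden Gate assembly of plant transformation constructs. It is a small (about 3.3 kb), high-copy E. coli plasmid maintained through the ColE1/pUC-type origin and selected with ampicillin via the β-lactamase gene and its native promoter. The feature table also picks up typical pUC-derived remnants, including a CAP binding site, lac promoter and operator, fragments of lacI and lacZα, and short bom and rop fragments. None of these has a stated role in the module's use.

The payload is a 647 bp terminator from the Pisum sativum ribulose-1,5-bisphosphate carboxylase small subunit gene, annotated in the sequence as the pea rbcS-E9 terminator and polyadenylation signal. It is flanked on each side by a BsaI recognition site. BsaI is a type IIS enzyme that cuts outside its recognition sequence, so digestion releases the terminator with defined overhangs. These overhangs direct its ordered, scarless ligation alongside the other GreenGate modules in a one-pot reaction; the record does not give the overhang sequences or list the other module categories. SP6 and T7 promoter sequences sit just outside the BsaI sites, facing inward toward the insert, and can serve as convenient priming sites for sequence verification.

In practice the plasmid is not an expression vector. It acts as a donor part that provides the 3′ end-processing and polyadenylation signal for a transgene transcription unit assembled for plant transgenesis.
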