Addgene plasmid #48839: pGGE001
Purpose: Provides the rbcS terminator as GreenGate module.
Depositing lab: Jan Lohmann. Depositing organization: Universitaet Heidelberg. Publication: GreenGate - A Novel, Versatile, and Efficient Cloning System for Plant Transgenesis. Lampropoulos A, Sutikovic Z, Wenzl C, Maegele I, Lohmann JU, Forner J. PLoS One. 2013 Dec 20;8(12):e83043. doi: 10.1371/journal.pone.0083043. PubMed 24376629.
Backbone
  Vector backbone: pUC19
  Backbone size w/o insert (bp): 2686
  Vector type: Golden Gate compatible cloning vector
Growth in bacteria
  Bacterial resistance: Ampicillin, 100 μg/mL
  Growth temperature: 37°C
  Growth strain: Mach1
  Copy number: High Copy
Gene/Insert
  Gene/Insert name: rbcS terminator (alt name: Pisum sativum ribulose-1,5-bisphospate carboxylase small subunit terminator)
  Species: Synthetic
  Insert size (bp): 647
  Cloning method: Unknown
Terms and licenses: Academic/Nonprofit Terms; Industry Terms: Not Available to Industry
Depositor comments: This plasmid is designed for Golden Gate cloning using the BsaI enzyme. Plasmid Features (listed as bp in full plasmid sequence): BsaI site #1 = 2241-2251bp rbcS terminator = 2252-2898bp BsaI site #2 = 2899-2909bp
How to cite: pGGE001 was a gift from Jan Lohmann (Addgene plasmid # 48839 ; http://n2t.net/addgene:48839 ; RRID:Addgene_48839)
