>Addgene plasmid #48839 | pGGE001 | depositor partial sequence | sequence record 71247 | rbcS terminator
AAAGCTTTCGTTCGTATCATCGGTTTCGACAACGTTCGTCAAGTTCAATGCATCAGTTTCATTGCGCACA
CACCAGAATCCTACTGAGTTTGAGTATTATGGCATTGGGAAAACTGTTTTTCTTGTACCATTTGTTGTGC
TTGTAATTTACTGTGTTTTTTATTCGGTTTTCGCTATCGAACTGTGAAATGGAAATGGATGGAGAAGAGT
TAATGAATGATATGGTCCTTTTGTTCATTCTCAAATTAATATTATTTGTTTTTTCTCTTATTTGTTGTGT
GTTGAATTTGAAATTATAAGAGATATGCAAACATTTTGTTTTGAGTAAAAATGTGTCAAATCGTGGCCTC
TAATGACCGAAGTTAATATGAGGAGTAAAACACTTGTAGTTGTACCATTATGCTTATTCACTAGGCAACA
AATATATTTTCAGACCTAGAAAAGCTGCAAATGTTACTGAATACAAGTATGTCCTCTTGTGTTTTAGACA
TTTATGAACTTTCCTTTATGTAATTTTCCAGAATCCTTGTCAGATTCTAATCATTGCTTTATAATTATAG
TTATACTCATGGATTTGTAGTTGAGTATGAAAATATTTTTTAATGCATTTTATGACTTGCCAATTGATTG
ACAACATGCATCAATCG
