>Addgene plasmid #48839 | pGGE001 | addgene partial sequence | sequence record 72437 | Lac-promoter 5'-CACTTTATGCTTCCGGCTCG-3'
CACGAGCTATTTAGGTGACACTATAGAAGTGAAGCTTGGTCTCACTGCAAAGCTTTCGTTCGTATCATCG
GTTTCGACAACGTTCGTCAAGTTCAATGCATCAGTTTCATTGCGCACACACCAGAATCCTACTGAGTTTG
AGTATTATGGCATTGGGAAAACTGTTTTTCTTGTACCATTTGTTGTGCTTGTAATTTACTGTGTTTTTTA
TTCGGTTTTCGCTATCGAACTGTGAAATGGAAATGGATGGAGAAGAGTTAATGAATGATATGGTCCTTTT
GTTCATTCTCAAATTAATATTATTTGTTTTTTCTCTTATTTGTTGTGTGTTGAATTTGAAATTATAAGAG
ATATGCAAACATTTTGTTTTGAGTAAAAATGTGTCAAATCGTGGCCTCTAATGACCGAAGTTAATATGAG
GAGTAAAACACTTGTAGTTGTACCATTATGCTTATTCACTAGGCAACAAATATATTTTCAGACCTAGAAA
AGCTGCAAATGTTACTGAATACAAGTATGTCCTCTTGTGTTTTAGACATTTATGAACTTTCCTTTATGTA
ATTTTCCAGAATCCTTGTCAGATTCTAATCATTGCTTTATAATTATAGTTATACTCATGGATTTGTAGTT
GAGTATGAAAATATTTTTTAATGCATTTTATGACTTGCCAATTGATTGACAACATGCATCAATCGACTAT
GAGACCGAATTCTCGCCCTATAGTGAGTCGTATTACCTGGCCGTCGTTTTACAACGTCGTGACTGGGAAA
ACCCTGGCGTTACCCAACTTAATCGCCTTGCAGCACATCCCCCTTTCGCCAGCTGGCGTAATAGCGAAGA
GGCCCGCACCGATCGCCCTTCCCAACAGTTGCGCAGCCTGAATGGCGAATGGCGCCTGATGCGGTATTTT
CTCCTTACGCATCTGTGCGGTATTTCACACCGCA
