>Addgene plasmid #48839 | pGGE001 | addgene partial sequence | sequence record 72509 | M13pUC-Fwd 5'-CCCAGTCACGACGTTGTAAAACG-3'
GTCTCATAGTCGATTGATGCATGTTGTCAATCAATTGGCAAGTCATAAAATGCATTAAAAAATATTTTCA
TACTCAACTACAAATCCATGAGTATAACTATAATTATAAAGCAATGATTAGAATCTGACAAGGATTCTGG
AAAATTACATAAAGGAAAGTTCATAAATGTCTAAAACACAAGAGGACATACTTGTATTCAGTAACATTTG
CAGCTTTTCTAGGTCTGAAAATATATTTGTTGCCTAGTGAATAAGCATAATGGTACAACTACAAGTGTTT
TACTCCTCATATTAACTTCGGTCATTAGAGGCCACGATTTGACACATTTTTACTCAAAACAAAATGTTTG
CATATCTCTTATAATTTCAAATTCAACACACAACAAATAAGAGAAAAAACAAATAATATTAATTTGAGAA
TGAACAAAAGGACCATATCATTCATTAACTCTTCTCCATCCATTTCCATTTCACAGTTCGATAGCGAAAA
CCGAATAAAAAACACAGTAAATTACAAGCACAACAAATGGTACAAGAAAAACAGTTTTCCCAATGCCATA
ATACTCAAACTCAGTAGGATTCTGGTGTGTGCGCAATGAAACTGATGCATTGAACTTGACGAACGTTGTC
GAAACCGATGATACGAACGAAAGCTTTGCAGTGAGACCAAGCTTCACTTCTATAGTGTCACCTAAATAGC
TCGTGTGAAATTGTTATCCGCTCACAATTCCACACAACATACGAGCCGGAAGCATAAAGTGTAAAGCCTG
GGGTGCCTAATGAGTGAGCTAACTCACATTAATTGCGTTGCGCTCACTGCCCGCTTTCCAGTCGGGAAAC
CTGTCGTGCCAGCTGCATTAATGA
